>Addgene plasmid #227949 | pMX-Flag-GFP_PDGFA | addgene full sequence | sequence record 455397 | Addgene NGS Result
TTGCCCGGCGTCAATACGGGATAATACCGCGCCACATAGCAGAACTTTAAAAGTGCTCATCATTGGAAAA
CGTTCTTCGGGGCGAAAACTCTCAAGGATCTTACCGCTGTTGAGATCCAGTTCGATGTAACCCACTCGTG
CACCCAACTGATCTTCAGCATCTTTTACTTTCACCAGCGTTTCTGGGTGAGCAAAAACAGGAAGGCAAAA
TGCCGCAAAAAAGGGAATAAGGGCGACACGGAAATGTTGAATACTCATACTCTTCCTTTTTCAATATTAT
TGAAGCATTTATCAGGGTTATTGTCTCATGAGCGGATACATATTTGAATGTATTTAGAAAAATAAACAAA
TAGGGGTTCCGCGCACATTTCCCCGAAAAGTGCCACCTGCATAATGAAAGACCCCACCTGTAGGTTTGGC
AAGCTAGCTTAAGTAACGCCATTTTGCAAGGCATGGAAAAATACATAACTGAGAATAGAAAAGTTCAGAT
CAAGGTCAGGAACAGATGGAACAGCTGAATATGGGCCAAACAGGATATCTGTGGTAAGCAGTTCCTGCCC
CGGCTCAGGGCCAAGAACAGATGGAACAGCTGAATATGGGCCAAACAGGATATCTGTGGTAAGCAGTTCC
TGCCCCGGCTCAGGGCCAAGAACAGATGGTCCCCAGATGCGGTCCAGCCCTCAGCAGTTTCTAGAGAACC
ATCAGATGTTTCCAGGGTGCCCCAAGGACCTGAAATGACCCTGTGCCTTATTTGAACTAACCAATCAGTT
CGCTTCTCGCTTCTGTTCGCGCGCTTCTGCTCCCCGAGCTCAATAAAAGAGCCCACAACCCCTCACTCGG
CGCGCCAGTCCTCCGATTGACTGAGTCGCCCGGGTACCCGTGTATCCAATAAACCCTCTTGCAGTTGCAT
CCGACTTGTGGTCTCGCTGTTCCTTGGGAGGGTCTCCTCTGAGTGATTGACTACCCGTCAGCGGGGGTCT
TTCATTTGGGGGCTCGTCCGGGATCGGGAGACCCCTGCCCAGGGACCACCGACCCACCACCGGGAGGTAA
GCTGGCCAGCAACTTATCTGTGTCTGTCCGATTGTCTAGTGTCTATGACTGATTTTATGCGCCTGCGTCG
GTACTAGTTAGCTAACTAGCTCTGTATCTGGCGGACCCGTGGTGGAACTGACGAGTTCGGAACACCCGGC
CGCAACCCTGGGAGACGTCCCAGGGACTTCGGGGGCCGTTTTTGTGGCCCGACCTGAGTCCAAAAATCCC
GATCGTTTTGGACTCTTTGGTGCACCCCCCTAATAGGAGGGATATGTGGTTCTGGTAGGAGACGAGAACC
TAAAACAGTTCCCGCCTCCGTCTGAATTTTTGCTTTCGGTTTGGGACCGAAGCCGCGCCGCGCGTCTTGT
CTGCTGCAGCATCGTTCTGTGTTGTCTCTGTCTGACTGTGTTTCTGTATTTGTCTGAAAATTAGGGCCAG
ACTGTTACCACTCCCTTAAGTTTGACCTTAGGTCACTGGAAAGATGTCGAGCGGATCGCTCACAACCAGT
CGGTAGATGTCAAGAAGAGACGTTGGGTTACCTTCTGCTCTGCAGAATGGCCAACCTTTAACGTCGGATG
GCCGCGAGACGGCACCTTTAACCGAGACCTCATCACCCAGGTTAAGATCAAGGTCTTTTCACCTGGCCCG
CATGGACACCCAGACCAGGTCCCCTACATCGTGACCTGGGAAGCCTTGGCTTTTGACCCCCCTCCCTGGG
TCAAGCCCTTTGTACACCCTAAGCCTCCGCCTCCTCTTCCTCCATCCGCCCCGTCTCTCCCCCTTGAACC
TCCTCGTTCGACCCCGCCTCGATCCTCCCTTTATCCAGCCCTCACTCCTTCTCTAGGCGCCCCCATATGG
CCATATGAGATCTTATATGGGGCACCCCCGCCCCTTGTAAACTTCCCTGACCCTGACATGACAAGAGTTA
CTAACAGCCCCTCTCTCCAAGCTCACTTACAGGCTCTCTACTTAGTCCAGCACGAAGTCTGGAGACCTCT
GGCGGCAGCCTACCAAGAACAACTGGACCGACCGGTGGTACCTCACCCTTACCGAGTCGGCGACACAGTG
TGGGTCCGCCGACACCAGACTAAGAACCTAGAACCTCGCTGGAAAGGACCTTACACAGTCCTGCTGACCA
CCCCCACCGCCCTCAAAGTAGACGGCATCGCAGCTTGGATACACGCCGCCCACGTGAAGGCTGCCGACCC
CGGGGGTGGACCATCCTCTAGACTGCCGGATCTAGCTAGTTAATTAAGGATCCGCCACCATGGACTACAA
GGACCACGACGGTGACTACAAGGACCACGACATCGACTACAAGGACGACGACGACAAGGGGCATGGCACC
GGCAGCACCGGCAGCGAATTCGTGAGCAAGGGCGAGGAGCTGTTCACCGGGGTGGTGCCCATCCTGGTCG
AGCTGGACGGCGACGTAAACGGCCACAAGTTCAGCGTGTCCGGCGAGGGCGAGGGCGATGCCACCTACGG
CAAGCTGACCCTGAAGTTCATCTGCACCACCGGCAAGCTGCCCGTGCCCTGGCCCACCCTCGTGACCACC
CTGACCTACGGCGTGCAGTGCTTCAGCCGCTACCCCGACCACATGAAGCAGCACGACTTCTTCAAGTCCG
CCATGCCCGAAGGCTACGTCCAGGAGCGCACCATCTTCTTCAAGGACGACGGCAACTACAAGACCCGCGC
CGAGGTGAAGTTCGAGGGCGACACCCTGGTGAACCGCATCGAGCTGAAGGGCATCGACTTCAAGGAGGAC
GGCAACATCCTGGGGCACAAGCTGGAGTACAACTACAACAGCCACAACGTCTATATCATGGCCGACAAGC
AGAAGAACGGCATCAAGGTGAACTTCAAGATCCGCCACAACATCGAGGACGGCAGCGTGCAGCTCGCCGA
CCACTACCAGCAGAACACCCCCATCGGCGACGGCCCCGTGCTGCTGCCCGACAACCACTACCTGAGCACC
CAGTCCGCCCTGAGCAAAGACCCCAACGAGAAGCGCGATCACATGGTCCTGCTGGAGTTCGTGACCGCCG
CCGGGATCACTCTCGGCATGGACGAGCTGTACAAGGGAGGGAGCGGCCCGCGGCTCGAGATGTGGGTGGA
GGGTCCTCATTCAGATGCCCCAGGCCTCGGATCCTGGGCGGGGGCGCGTGGCAGCCGCCAGGAGACCGGC
TGGAGCGCCCGCCCCGCGGCCTCGCCTCTCCTCCGAGCAGCCAGCGCCTCGGGACGCGATGAGGACCTTG
GCTTGCCTGCTGCTCCTCGGCTGCGGATACCTCGCCCATGTTCTGGCCGAGGAAGCCGAGATCCCCCGCG
AGGTGATCGAGAGGCTGGCCCGCAGTCAGATCCACAGCATCCGGGACCTCCAGCGACTCCTGGAGATAGA
CTCCGGAGTGAGGATTCTTTGGACACCAGCCTGAGAGCTCACGGGGTCCATGCCACTAAGCATGTGCCCG
AGAAGCGGCCCCTGCCCATTCGGAGGAAGAGAAGCATCGAGGAAGCTGTCCCCGCTGTCTGCAAGACCAG
GACGGTCATTTACGAGATTCCTCGGAGTCAGGTCGACCCCACGTCCGCCAACTTCCTGATCTGGCCCCCG
TGCGTGGAGGTGAAACGCTGCACCGGCTGCTGCAACACGAGCAGTGTCAAGTGCCAGCCCTCCCGCGTCC
ACCACCGCAGCGTCAAGGTGGCCAAGGTGGAATACGTCAGGAAGAAGCCAAAATTAAAAGAAGTCCAGGT
GAGGTTAGAGGAGCATTTGGAGTGCGCCTGCGCGACCACAAGCCTGAATCCGGATTATCGGGAAGAGGAC
ACGGATGTGAGGTGAGCGGCCGCTACGTAAATTCCGCCCCCCCCCCCCTCTCCCTCCCCCCCCCCTAACG
TTACTGGCCGAAGCCGCTTGGAATAAGGCCGGTGTGCGTTTGTCTATATGTTATTTTCCACCATATTGCC
GTCTTTTGGCAATGTGAGGGCCCGGAAACCTGGCCCTGTCTTCTTGACGAGCATTCCTAGGGGTCTTTCC
CCTCTCGCCAAAGGAATGCAAGGTCTGTTGAATGTCGTGAAGGAAGCAGTTCCTCTGGAAGCTTCTTGAA
GACAAACAACGTCTGTAGCGACCCTTTGCAGGCAGCGGAACCCCCCACCTGGCGACAGGTGCCTCTGCGG
CCAAAAGCCACGTGTATAAGATACACCTGCAAAGGCGGCACAACCCCAGTGCCACGTTGTGAGTTGGATA
GTTGTGGAAAGAGTCAAATGGCTCTCCTCAAGCGTATTCAACAAGGGGCTGAAGGATGCCCAGAAGGTAC
CCCATTGTATGGGATCTGATCTGGGGCCTCGGTGCACATGCTTTACATGTGTTTAGTCGAGGTTAAAAAA
ACGTCTAGGCCCCCCGAACCACGGGGACGTGGTTTTCCTTTGAAAAACACGATGATAATATGGCCACAAC
CATGGTTCCTTTGTCTCAAGAAGAATCCACCCTCATTGAAAGAGCAACGGCTACAATCAACAGCATCCCC
ATCTCTGAAGACTACAGCGTCGCCAGCGCAGCTCTCTCTAGCGACGGCCGCATCTTCACTGGTGTCAATG
TATATCATTTTACTGGGGGACCTTGTGCAGAACTCGTGGTGCTGGGCACTGCTGCTGCTGCGGCAGCTGG
CAACCTGACTTGTATCGTCGCGATCGGAAATGAGAACAGGGGCATCTTGAGCCCCTGCGGACGGTGCCGA
CAGGTGCTTCTCGATCTGCATCCTGGGATCAAAGCCATAGTGAAGGACAGTGATGGACAGCCGACGGCAG
TTGGGATTCGTGAATTGCTGCCCTCTGGTTATGTGTGGGAGGGCTAAGTCGACGATAAAATAAAAGATTT
TATTTAGTCTCCAGAAAAAGGGGGGAATGAAAGACCCCACCTGTAGGTTTGGCAAGCTAGCTTAAGTAAC
GCCATTTTGCAAGGCATGGAAAAATACATAACTGAGAATAGAGAAGTTCAGATCAAGGTCAGGAACAGAT
GGAACAGCTGAATATGGGCCAAACAGGATATCTGTGGTAAGCAGTTCCTGCCCCGGCTCAGGGCCAAGAA
CAGATGGAACAGCTGAATATGGGCCAAACAGGATATCTGTGGTAAGCAGTTCCTGCCCCGGCTCAGGGCC
AAGAACAGATGGTCCCCAGATGCGGTCCAGCCCTCAGCAGTTTCTAGAGAACCATCAGATGTTTCCAGGG
TGCCCCAAGGACCTGAAATGACCCTGTGCCTTATTTGAACTAACCAATCAGTTCGCTTCTCGCTTCTGTT
CGCGCGCTTCTGCTCCCCGAGCTCAATAAAAGAGCCCACAACCCCTCACTCGGCGCGCCAGTCCTCCGAT
TGACTGAGTCGCCCGGGTACCCGTGTATCCAATAAACCCTCTTGCAGTTGCATCCGACTTGTGGTCTCGC
TGTTCCTTGGGAGGGTCTCCTCTGAGTGATTGACTACCCGTCAGCGGGGGTCTTTCACATGCAGCATGTA
TCAAAATTAATTTGGTTTTTTTTCTTAAGTATTTACATTAAATGGCCATAGTTGCATTAATGAATCGGCC
AACGCGCGGGGAGAGGCGGTTTGCGTATTGGGCGCTCTTCCGCTTCCTCGCTCACTGACTCGCTGCGCTC
GGTCGTTCGGCTGCGGCGAGCGGTATCAGCTCACTCAAAGGCGGTAATACGGTTATCCACAGAATCAGGG
GATAACGCAGGAAAGAACATGTGAGCAAAAGGCCAGCAAAAGGCCAGGAACCGTAAAAAGGCCGCGTTGC
TGGCGTTTTTCCATAGGCTCCGCCCCCCTGACGAGCATCACAAAAATCGACGCTCAAGTCAGAGGTGGCG
AAACCCGACAGGACTATAAAGATACCAGGCGTTTCCCCCTGGAAGCTCCCTCGTGCGCTCTCCTGTTCCG
ACCCTGCCGCTTACCGGATACCTGTCCGCCTTTCTCCCTTCGGGAAGCGTGGCGCTTTCTCATAGCTCAC
GCTGTAGGTATCTCAGTTCGGTGTAGGTCGTTCGCTCCAAGCTGGGCTGTGTGCACGAACCCCCCGTTCA
GCCCGACCGCTGCGCCTTATCCGGTAACTATCGTCTTGAGTCCAACCCGGTAAGACACGACTTATCGCCA
CTGGCAGCAGCCACTGGTAACAGGATTAGCAGAGCGAGGTATGTAGGCGGTGCTACAGAGTTCTTGAAGT
GGTGGCCTAACTACGGCTACACTAGAAGAACAGTATTTGGTATCTGCGCTCTGCTGAAGCCAGTTACCTT
CGGAAAAAGAGTTGGTAGCTCTTGATCCGGCAAACAAACCACCGCTGGTAGCGGTGGTTTTTTTGTTTGC
AAGCAGCAGATTACGCGCAGAAAAAAAGGATCTCAAGAAGATCCTTTGATCTTTTCTACGGGGTCTGACG
CTCAGTGGAACGAAAACTCACGTTAAGGGATTTTGGTCATGAGATTATCAAAAAGGATCTTCACCTAGAT
CCTTTTGCGGCCGGCCGCAAATCAATCTAAAGTATATATGAGTAAACTTGGTCTGACAGTTACCAATGCT
TAATCAGTGAGGCACCTATCTCAGCGATCTGTCTATTTCGTTCATCCATAGTTGCCTGACTCCCCGTCGT
GTAGATAACTACGATACGGGAGGGCTTACCATCTGGCCCCAGTGCTGCAATGATACCGCGAGACCCACGC
TCACCGGCTCCAGATTTATCAGCAATAAACCAGCCAGCCGGAAGGGCCGAGCGCAGAAGTGGTCCTGCAA
CTTTATCCGCCTCCATCCAGTCTATTAATTGTTGCCGGGAAGCTAGAGTAAGTAGTTCGCCAGTTAATAG
TTTGCGCAACGTTGTTGCCATTGCTACAGGCATCGTGGTGTCACGCTCGTCGTTTGGTATGGCTTCATTC
AGCTCCGGTTCCCAACGATCAAGGCGAGTTACATGATCCCCCATGTTGTGCAAAAAAGCGGTTAGCTCCT
TCGGTCCTCCGATCGTTGTCAGAAGTAAGTTGGCCGCAGTGTTATCACTCATGGTTATGGCAGCACTGCA
TAATTCTCTTACTGTCATGCCATCCGTAAGATGCTTTTCTGTGACTGGTGAGTACTCAACCAAGTCATTC
TGAGAATAGTGTATGCGGCGACCGAGTTGCTC
Features (pLannotate 1.2.2; 17 found; start..end, strand, type, name):
    259..363     -  promoter       AmpR promoter: bla
    393..986     +  LTR            LTR: long terminal repeat from Moloney murine leukemia virus
   1049..1248    +  misc_feature   MMLV Ψ: packaging signal of Moloney murine leukemia virus (MMLV)
   1300..1388    +  misc_feature   MESV Ψ (fragment): packaging signal of murine embryonic stem cell virus
   1465..1881    +  CDS            gag (truncated): truncated Moloney murine leukemia virus (MMLV) gag gene lacking the start codon
   1891..2265    +  misc_feature   pol region: Moloney murine leukemia virus (MMLV) pol region containing the splice acceptor site
   2348..2368    +  CDS            FLAG (fragment): FLAG® epitope tag, followed by an enterokinase cleavage site
   2369..2396    +  CDS            TDsmURFP (fragment): monomeric tandem dimer of a small ultra-red fluorescent protein derived from a cyanobacterial phycobiliprotein (Rodriguez et al., 2016)
   2402..3115    +  CDS            EGFP: EGFP is a basic (constitutively fluorescent) green fluorescent protein published in 1996, derived from Aequorea victoria. It is reported to be a rapidly-maturing weak dimer with moderate acid sensitivity.
   3279..3434    +  CDS            PDGFA (fragment): PDGFA_HUMAN - Also known as PDGF1. Experimental evidence at protein level: Swiss-Prot protein existence level 1. Growth factor that plays an essential role in the regulation of embryonic development, cell proliferation, cell migration, survival and chemotaxis. Potent mitogen for cells of mesenchymal origin. Required for normal lung alveolar septum formation during embryogenesis, normal development of the gastrointestinal tract, normal development of Leydig cells and spermatogenesis. Required for normal oligodendrocyte development and normal myelination in the spinal cord and cerebellum. Plays
   3425..3853    +  CDS            PDGFA (fragment): PDGFA_HUMAN - Also known as PDGF1. Experimental evidence at protein level: Swiss-Prot protein existence level 1. Growth factor that plays an essential role in the regulation of embryonic development, cell proliferation, cell migration, survival and chemotaxis. Potent mitogen for cells of mesenchymal origin. Required for normal lung alveolar septum formation during embryogenesis, normal development of the gastrointestinal tract, normal development of Leydig cells and spermatogenesis. Required for normal oligodendrocyte development and normal myelination in the spinal cord and cerebellum. Plays
   4006..4468    +  misc_feature   IRES: internal ribosome entry site (IRES) of the encephalomyocarditis virus (EMCV)
   4488..4877    +  CDS            BSD: blasticidin S deaminase; Aspergillus terreus BSD; confers resistance to blasticidin
   4926..5517    +  LTR            LTR: long terminal repeat from Moloney murine leukemia virus
   5583..5635    -  CDS            lacI (fragment): lac repressor; lacI; The lac repressor binds to the lac operator to inhibit transcription in E. coli. This inhibition can be relieved by adding lactose or isopropyl-β-D-thiogalactopyranoside (IPTG).
   5818..6406    -  rep_origin     ori: high-copy-number ColE1/pMB1/pBR322/pUC origin of replication
   6570..258     -  CDS            AmpR (across the origin): β-lactamase; bla; confers resistance to ampicillin, carbenicillin, and related antibiotics
