[The description below was written by a language model from this plasmid's Addgene catalogue record and pLannotate feature annotations shown in this document.]
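Description:
pMX-Flag-GFP_PDGFA is a mammalian expression plasmid built on the pMX-Flag-GFP backbone that expresses human PDGFA (platelet-derived growth factor subunit A) fused at its N terminus to a 3xFLAG-EGFP tag. The catalogue lists the vector type as lentiviral, but the annotated features are those of a Moloney murine leukemia virus (gammaretroviral) vector. These comprise two MMLV long terminal repeats, the MMLV packaging signal with a short MESV Ψ fragment, a truncated gag lacking its start codon, and a pol region carrying the splice acceptor. No separate internal promoter is annotated, so transcription of the payload is presumably driven from the 5′ LTR. For propagation in E. coli the plasmid has a high-copy ColE1/pUC-type origin and the β-lactamase gene with its own promoter, giving ampicillin resistance.

Between the LTRs, a FLAG epitope is followed by the EGFP coding sequence and then by PDGFA, which the annotation tool reports as two overlapping fragments rather than one continuous match. The short TDsmURFP fragment called between FLAG and EGFP is probably a spurious match to tag or linker sequence, and the small lacI fragment in the backbone is likewise a remnant. Downstream of the fusion, an EMCV IRES allows cap-independent translation of blasticidin S deaminase from the same transcript. Blasticidin selection therefore enriches for cells that also express the tagged protein. The Ψ signal and flanking LTRs allow the cassette to be packaged into retroviral particles for stable integration into target cells when gag, pol and env are supplied in trans. The stated purpose is co-localisation experiments, in which EGFP fluorescence or FLAG detection would report the subcellular distribution of PDGFA.
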