Addgene plasmid #227949: pMX-Flag-GFP_PDGFA
Purpose: Co-localisation experiment
Depositing lab: Alessandro Ori. Depositing organization: Leibniz Institute on Aging - Fritz Lipmann Institute (FLI).
Backbone
  Vector backbone: pMX-Flag-GFP
  Vector type: Mammalian Expression, Lentiviral
Growth in bacteria
  Bacterial resistance: Ampicillin, 100 μg/mL
  Growth temperature: 37°C
  Growth strain: NEB Stable
  Copy number: Unknown
Gene/Insert
  Gene/Insert name: PDGFA
  Species: H. sapiens (human)
  Entrez Gene: PDGFA (a.k.a. PDGF-A, PDGF1)
  Tag / fusion protein: 3xFLAG-EGFP (N terminal on backbone)
  Cloning method: Restriction Enzyme; 5′ cloning site unknown (unknown if destroyed)
Terms and licenses: Academic/Nonprofit Terms; Industry Terms: Not Available to Industry
How to cite: pMX-Flag-GFP_PDGFA was a gift from Alessandro Ori (Addgene plasmid # 227949 ; http://n2t.net/addgene:227949 ; RRID:Addgene_227949)
